>Addgene plasmid #233306 | Ubi:ccdb + RUBY | addgene full sequence | sequence record 464366 | Addgene NGS Result
CCGCCATGCCGGCGATAATGGCCTGCTTCTCGCCGAAACGTTTGGTGGCGGGACCAGTGACGAAGGCTTG
AGCGAGGGCGTGCAAGATTCCGAATACCGCAAGCGACAGGCCGATCATCGTCGCGCTCCAGCGAAAGCGG
TCCTCGCCGAAAATGACCCAGAGCGCTGCCGGCACCTGTCCTACGAGTTGCATGATAAAGAAGACAGTCA
TAAGTGCGGCGACGATAGTCATGCCCCGCGCCCACCGGAAGGAGCTGACTGGGTTGAAGGCTCTCAAGGG
CATCGGTCGACGCTCTCCCTTATGCGACTCCTGCATTAGGAAGCAGCCCAGTAGTAGGTTGAGGCCGTTG
AGCACCGCCGCCGCAAGGAATGGTGCATGCAAGGAGATGGCGCCCAACAGTCCCCCGGCCACGGGGCCTG
CCACCATACCCACGCCGAAACAAGCGCTCATGAGCCCGAAGTGGCGAGCCCGATCTTCCCCATCGGTGAT
GTCGGCGATATAGGCGCCAGCAACCGCACCTGTGGCGCCGGTGATGCCGGCCACGATGCGTCCGGCGTAG
AGGATCCACAGGACGGGTGTGGTCGCCATGATCGCGTAGTCGATAGTGGCTCCAAGTAGCGAAGCGAGCA
GGACTGGGCGGCGGCCAAAGCGGTCGGACAGTGCTCCGAGAACGGGTGCGCATAGAAATTGCATCAACGC
ATATAGCGCTAGCAGCACGCCATAGTGACTGGCGATGCTGTCGGAATGGACGATATCCCGCAAGAGGCCC
GGCAGTACCGGCATAACCAAGCCTATGCCTACAGCATCCAGGGTGACGGTGCCGAGGATGACGATGAGCG
CATTGTTAGATTTCATACACGGTGCCTGACTGCGTTAGCAATTTAACTGTGATAAACTACCGCATTAAAG
CTTATCGATGATAAGCTGTCAAACATGAGAATTCTTGAAAATATTGCGCTGCCATTTTTGGGGTGAGGCC
GTTCGCGGCCGAGGGGCGCAGCCCCTGGGGGGATGGGAGCTCGGTGCCTTGATGTGGGCGCCGGCGGTCG
AGTGGCGACGGCGCGGCTTGTCCGCGCCCTGGTAGATTGCCTGGCCGTAGGCCAGCCATTTTTGAGCGGC
CAGCGGCCGCGATAGGCCGACGCGAAGCGGCGGGGCGTAGGGAGCGCAGCGACCGAAGGGTAGGCGCTTT
TTGCAGCTCTTCGGCTGTGCGCTGGCCAGACAGTTATGCACAGGCCAGGCGGGTTTTAAGAGTTTTAATA
AGTTTTAAAGAGTTTTAGGCGGAAAAATCGCCTTTTTTCTCTTTTATATCAGTCACTTACATGTGTGACC
GGTTCCCAATGTACGGCTTTGGGTTCCCAATGTACGGGTTCCGGTTCCCAATGTACGGCTTTGGGTTCCC
AATGTACGTGCTATCCACAGGAAAGAAGCTTTTTCGACCTTTTTCCCCTGCTAGGGCAATTTGCCCTAGC
ATCTGCTCCGTACATTAGGAACCGGCGGATGCTTCGCCCTCGATCAGGTTGCGGTAGCGCATGACTAGGA
TCGGGCCAGCCTGCCCCGCCTCCTCCTTCAAATCGTACTCCGGCAGGTCATTTGACCCGATCAGCTTGCG
CACGGTGAAACAGAACTTCTTGAACTCTCCGGCGCTGCCACTGCGTTCGTAGATCGTCTTGAACAACCAT
CTGGCTTCTGCCTTGCCTGCGGCGCGGCGTGCCAGGCGGTAGAGAAAACGGCCGATGCCGGGATCGATCA
AAAAGTAATCGGGGTGAACCGTCAGCACGTCCGGGTTCTTGCCTTCTGTGATCTCGCGGTACATCCAATC
AGCTAGCTCGATCTCGATGTACTCCGGCCGCCCGGTTTCGCTCTTTACGATCTTGTAGCGGCTAATCAAG
GCTTCACCCTCGGATACCGTCACCAGGCGGCCGTTCTTGGCCTTCTTCGTACGCTGCATGGCAACGTGCG
TGGTGTTTAACCGAATGCAGGTTTCTACCAGGTCGTCTTTCTGCTTTCCGCCATCGGCTCGCCGGCAGAA
CTTGAGTACGTCCGCAACGTGTGGACGGAACACGCGGCCGGGCTTGTCTCCCTTCCCTTCCCGGTATCGG
TTCATGGATTCGGTTAGATGGGAAACCGCCATCAGTACCAGGTCGTAATCCCACACACTGGCCATGCCGG
CCGGCCCTGCGGAAACCTCTACGTGCCCGTCTGGAAGCTCGTAGCGGATCACCTCGCCAGCTCGTCGGTC
ACGCTTCGACAGACGGAAAACGGCCACGTCCATGATGCTGCGACTATCGCGGGTGCCCACGTCATAGAGC
ATCGGAACGAAAAAATCTGGTTGCTCGTCGCCCTTGGGCGGCTTCCTAATCGACGACGCACCGGCTGCCG
GCGGTTGCCGGGATTCTTTGCGGATTCGATCAGCGGCCGCTTGCCACGATTCACCGGGGCGTGCTTCTGC
CTCGATGCGTTGCCGCTGGGCGGCCTGCGCGGCCTTCAACTTCTCCACCAGGTCATCACCCAGCGCCGCG
CCGATTTGTACCGGGCCGGATGGTTTGCGACCGCTCACGCCGATTCCTCGGGCTTGGGGGTTCCAGTGCC
ATTGCAGGGCCGGCAGACAACCCAGCCGCTTACGCCTGGCCAACCGCCCGTTCCTCCACACATGGGGCAT
TCCACGGCGTCGGTGCCTGGTTGTTCTTGATTTTCCATGCCGCCTCCTTTAGCCGCTAAAATTCATCTAC
TCATTTATTCATTTGCTCATTTACTCTGGTAGCTGCGCGATGTATTCAGATAGCAGCTCGGTAATGGTCT
TGCCTTGGCGTACCGCGTACATCTTCAGCTTGGTGTGATCCTCCGCCGGCAACTGAAAGTTGACCCGCTT
CATGGCTGGCGTGTCTGCCAGGCTGGCCAACGTTGCAGCCTTGCTGCTGCGTGCGCTCGGACGGCCGGCA
CTTAGCGTGTTTGTGCTTTTGCTCATTTTCTCTTTACCTCATTAACTCAAATGAGTTTTGATTTAATTTC
AGCGGCCAGCGCCTGGACCTCGCGGGCAGCGTCGCCCTCGGGTTCTGATTCAAGAACGGTTGTGCCGGCG
GCGGCAGTGCCTGGGTAGCTCACGCGCTGCGTGATACGGGACTCAAGAATGGGCAGCTCGTACCCGGCCA
GCGCCTCGGCAACCTCACCGCCGATGCGCGTGCCTTTGATCGCCCGCGACACGACAAAGGCCGCTTGTAG
CCTTCCATCCGTGACCTCAATGCGCTGCTTAACCAGCTCCACCAGGTCGGCGGTGGCCCATATGTCGTAA
GGGCTTGGCTGCACCGGAATCAGCACGAAGTCGGCTGCCTTGATCGCGGACACAGCCAAGTCCGCCGCCT
GGGGCGCTCCGTCGATCACTACGAAGTCGCGCCGGCCGATGGCCTTCACGTCGCGGTCAATCGTCGGGCG
GTCGATGCCGACAACGGTTAGCGGTTGATCTTCCCGCACGGCCGCCCAATCGCGGGCACTGCCCTGGGGA
TCGGAATCGACTAACAGAACATCGGCCCCGGCGAGTTGCAGGGCGCGGGCTAGATGGGTTGCGATGGTCG
TCTTGCCTGACCCGCCTTTCTGGTTAAGTACAGCGATAACCTTCATGCGTTCCCCTTGCGTATTTGTTTA
TTTACTCATCGCATCATATACGCAGCGACCGCATGACGCAAGCTGTTTTACTCAAATACACATCACCTTT
TTAGACGGCGGCGCTCGGTTTCTTCAGCGGCCAAGCTGGCCGGCCAGGCCGCCAGCTTGGCATCAGACAA
ACCGGCCAGGATTTCATGCAGCCGCACGGCTGATGGGCTGCCTGTATCGAGTGGTGATTTTGTGCCGAGC
TGCCGGTCGGGGAGCTGTTGGCTGGCTGGTGGCAGGATATATTGTGGTGTAAACAAATTGACGCTTAGAC
AACTTAATAACACATTGCGGACGTTTTTAATGTACTGGGGTGGATGCAGTGGGCCCCACTCTGTGGAAGA
CAATGCCCCGCGGTCCGGAGTAACAGATAAAGCGAAGCTTGAAGGTGCATGTGACTCCGTCAAGATTACG
AAACCGCCAACTACCACGCAAATTGCAATTCTCAATTTCCTAGAAGGACTCTCCGAAAATGCATCCAATA
CCAAATATTACCCGTGTCATAGGCACCAAGTGACACCATACATGAACACGCGTCACAATATGACTGGAGA
AGGGTTCCACACCTTATGCTATAAAACGCCCCACACCCCTCCTCCTTCCTTCGCAGTTCAATTCCAATAT
ATTCCATTCTCTCTGTGTATTTCCCTACCTCTCCCTTCAAGGTTAGTCGATTTCTTCTGTTTTTCTTCTT
CGTTCTTTCCATGAATTGTGTATGTTCTTTGATCAATACGATGTTGATTTGATTGTGTTTTGTTTGGTTT
CATCGATCTTCAATTTTCATAATCAGATTCAGCTTTTATTATCTTTACAACAACGTCCTTAATTTGATGA
TTCTTTAATCGTAGATTTGCTCTAATTAGAGCTTTTTCATGTCAGATCCCTTTACAACAAGCCTTAATTG
TTGATTCATTAATCGTAGATTAGGGCTTTTTTCATTGATTACTTCAGATCCGTTAAACGTAACCATAGAT
CAGGGCTTTTTCATGAATTACTTCAGATCCGTTAAACAACAGCCTTATTTTTTATACTTCTGTGGTTTTT
CAAGAAATTGTTCAGATCCGTTGACAAAAAGCCTTATTCGTTGATTCTATATCGTTTTTCGAGAGATATT
GCTCAGATCTGTTAGCAACTGCCTTGTTTGTTGATTCTATTGCCGTGGATTAGGGTTTTTTTTCACGAGA
TTGCTTCAGATCCGTACTTAAGATTACGTAATGGATTTTGATTCTGATTTATCTGTGATTGTTGACTCGA
CAGCGGCCGCACCCCCGGGGGCGCGCCCTTAGGTACCACAAGTTTGTACAAAAAAGCTGAACGAGAAACG
TAAAATGATATAAATATCAATATATTAAATTAGATTTTGCATAAAAAACAGACTACATAATACTGTAAAA
CACAACATATCCAGTCACTATGGCGGCCGCATTAGGCACCCCAGGCTTTACACTTTATGCTTCCGGCTCG
TATAATGTGTGGATTTTGAGTTAGGATCCGTCGAGATTTTCAGGAGCTAAGGAAGCTAAAATGGAGAAAA
AAATCACTGGATATACCACCGTTGATATATCCCAATGGCATCGTAAAGAACATTTTGAGGCATTTCAGTC
AGTTGCTCAATGTACCTATAACCAGACCGTTCAGCTGGATATTACGGCCTTTTTAAAGACCGTAAAGAAA
AATAAGCACAAGTTTTATCCGGCCTTTATTCACATTCTTGCCCGCCTGATGAATGCTCATCCGGAATTCC
GTATGGCAATGAAAGACGGTGAGCTGGTGATATGGGATAGTGTTCACCCTTGTTACACCGTTTTCCATGA
GCAAACTGAAACGTTTTCATCGCTCTGGAGTGAATACCACGACGATTTCCGGCAGTTTCTACACATATAT
TCGCAAGATGTGGCGTGTTACGGTGAAAACCTGGCCTATTTCCCTAAAGGGTTTATTGAGAATATGTTTT
TCGTCTCAGCCAATCCCTGGGTGAGTTTCACCAGTTTTGATTTAAACGTGGCCAATATGGACAACTTCTT
CGCCCCCGTTTTCACCATGGGCAAATATTATACGCAAGGCGACAAGGTGCTGATGCCGCTGGCGATTCAG
GTTCATCATGCCGTTTGTGATGGCTTCCATGTCGGCAGAATGCTTAATGAATTACAACAGTACTGCGATG
AGTGGCAGGGCGGGGCGTAAACGCGTGGATCCGGCTTACTAAAAGCCAGATAACAGTATGCGTATTTGCG
CGCTGATTTTTGCGGTATAAGAATATATACTGATATGTATACCCGAAGTATGTCAAAAAGAGGTATGCTA
TGAAGCAGCGTATTACAGTGACAGTTGACAGCGACAGCTATCAGTTGCTCAAGGCATATATGATGTCAAT
ATCTCCGGTCTGGTAAGCACAACCATGCAGAATGAAGCCCGTCGTCTGCGTGCCGAACGCTGGAAAGCGG
AAAATCAGGAAGGGATGGCTGAGGTCGCCCGGTTTATTGAAATGAACGGCTCTTTTGCTGACGAGAACAG
GGGCTGGTGAAATGCAGTTTAAGGTTTACACCTATAAAAGAGAGAGCCGTTATCGTCTGTTTGTGGATGT
ACAGAGTGATATTATTGACACGCCCGGGCGACGGATGGTGATCCCCCTGGCCAGTGCACGTCTGCTGTCA
GATAAAGTCTCCCGTGAACTTTACCCGGTGGTGCATATCGGGGATGAAAGCTGGCGCATGATGACCACCG
ATATGGCCAGTGTGCCGGTCTCCGTTATCGGGGAAGAAGTGGCTGATCTCAGCCACCGCGAAAATGACAT
CAAAAACGCCATTAACCTGATGTTCTGGGGAATATAAATGTCAGGCTCCCTTATACACAGCCAGTCTGCA
GGTCGACCATAGTGACTGGATATGTTGTGTTTTACAGTATTATGTAGTCTGTTTTTTATGCAAAATCTAA
TTTAATATATTGATATTTATATCATTTTACGTTTCTCGTTCAGCTTTCTTGTACAAAGTGGTCCTAGGTT
CGGTTCGAGTATTATGGCATTGGGAAAACTGTTTTTCTTGTACCATTTGTTGTGCTTGTAATTTACTGTG
TTTTTTATTCGGTTTTCGCTATCGAACTGTGAAATGGAAATGGATGGAGAAGAGTTAATGAATGATATGG
TCCTTTTGTTCATTCTCAAATTAATATTATTTGTTTTTTCTCTTATTTGTTGTGTGTTGAATTTGAAATT
ATAAGAGATATGCAAACATTTTGTTTTGAGTAAAAATGTGTCAAATCAAGGTTCCAGAAGGTAATTATCC
AAGATGTAGCATCAAGAATCCAATGTTTACGGGAAAAACTATGGAAGTATTATGTGAGCTCAGCAAGAAG
CAGATCAATATGCGGCACATATGCAACCTATGTTCAAAAATGAAGAATGTACAGATACAAGATCCTATAC
TGCCAGAATACGAAGAAGAATACGTAGAAATTGAAAAAGAAGAACCAGGCGAAGAAAAGAATCTTGAAGA
CGTAAGCACTGACGACAACAATGAAAAGAAGAAGATAAGGTCGGTGATTGTGAAAGAGACATAGAGGACA
CATGTAAGGTGGAAAATGTAAGGGCGGAAAGTAACCTTATCACAAAGGAATCTTATCCCCCACTACTTAT
CCTTTTATATTTTTCCGTGTCATTTTTGCCCTTGAGTTTTCCTATATAAGGAACCAAGTTCGGCATTTGT
GAAAACAAGAAAAAATTTGGTGTAAGCTATTTTCTTTGAAGTACTGAGGATACAACTTCAGAGAAATTTG
TAAGTTTGTGATCCGCAAATGGATCATGCGACCCTCGCCATGATCCTCGCGATCTGGTTCATCAGCTTCC
ACTTCATCAAGCTGCTGTTCTCCCAGCAGACCACCAAGCTGCTTCCGCCAGGACCAAAGCCGCTTCCGAT
CATCGGCAACATCCTTGAGGTGGGCAAGAAGCCGCATCGGTCCTTCGCCAACCTCGCCAAGATTCACGGC
CCACTCATTTCCCTCAGACTCGGCTCTGTGACCACCATCGTTGTGTCCTCTGCCGACGTGGCCAAAGAGA
TGTTCCTCAAGAAGGATCACCCGCTCTCCAACCGCACGATCCCGAATAGTGTTACAGCCGGCGACCACCA
CAAGCTCACCATGTCTTGGCTCCCGGTGTCTCCGAAGTGGCGCAACTTCCGCAAGATTACCGCCGTGCAT
CTGCTCTCCCCACAGAGACTCGATGCCTGCCAGACATTCAGGCACGCCAAGGTGCAGCAGCTCTACGAGT
ACGTTCAAGAGTGCGCCCAGAAAGGCCAGGCCGTGGATATTGGCAAGGCCGCCTTTACGACCAGCCTCAA
CCTCCTCAGCAAGCTGTTCTTCAGCGTCGAGCTGGCGCACCACAAGTCCCATACCAGCCAAGAGTTCAAA
GAGCTGATCTGGAACATCATGGAAGATATAGGCAAGCCGAACTACGCCGACTACTTCCCGATTCTCGGCT
GCGTTGACCCATCTGGCATTAGAAGAAGGCTCGCCTGCTCCTTCGACAAGCTGATCGCCGTGTTCCAGGG
CATCATCTGCGAGAGACTCGCCCCAGATTCCTCCACCACAACTACCACCACCACCGACGACGTGCTCGAT
GTGCTCCTCCAGCTGTTCAAGCAGAACGAGCTGACGATGGGCGAGATCAACCACCTCCTCGTGGACATCT
TCGACGCCGGCACCGATACCACATCCTCCACATTCGAGTGGGTGATGACCGAGCTGATCCGCAATCCAGA
GATGATGGAAAAGGCCCAAGAGGAAATCAAGCAGGTCCTCGGCAAGGACAAGCAGATCCAAGAGTCCGAC
ATCATCAACCTGCCGTACCTCCAGGCGATCATCAAAGAGACACTCCGCCTCCATCCGCCGACCGTGTTCT
TGCTCCCAAGAAAGGCCGACACCGATGTCGAGCTGTACGGCTACATCGTGCCGAAGGATGCCCAGATCCT
CGTGAACCTCTGGGCCATTGGCAGGGACCCAAACGCCTGGCAGAACGCCGATATTTTCAGCCCAGAGCGC
TTCATCGGCTGCGAGATCGATGTTAAGGGCCGCGATTTCGGCCTCCTTCCATTTGGCGCTGGCCGCAGAA
TTTGCCCAGGCATGAATCTCGCCATCAGGATGCTCACCCTCATGCTCGCCACACTCCTCCAGTTCTTCAA
CTGGAAGCTCGAAGGCGACATCTCCCCGAAGGACCTCGACATGGACGAGAAGTTCGGCATTGCGCTCCAA
AAGACCAAGCCGCTCAAGCTCATCCCGATTCCGCGCTACGGTAGCGGAGCTACCAATTTTAGCCTCCTTA
AGCAGGCAGGTGATGTAGAAGAGAACCCCGGGCCTATGAAGATGATGAACGGCGAGGACGCCAACGACCA
GATGATCAAAGAGTCCTTCTTCATCACCCACGGCAACCCGATCCTCACCGTCGAGGATACACATCCGCTC
AGGCCGTTCTTCGAGACATGGCGCGAGAAGATTTTCTCCAAGAAGCCGAAGGCCATCCTCATCATCTCCG
GCCACTGGGAGACAGTGAAGCCAACCGTGAACGCCGTGCACATCAACGACACCATCCACGACTTCGACGA
CTACCCAGCCGCCATGTACCAGTTCAAGTACCCAGCTCCAGGCGAGCCAGAGCTTGCGAGAAAGGTGGAA
GAGATCCTCAAGAAGTCCGGGTTCGAGACAGCCGAGACAGACCAAAAGAGGGGCCTTGATCACGGCGCCT
GGGTTCCACTCATGCTCATGTATCCAGAGGCGGACATCCCGGTGTGCCAGCTCTCAGTTCAGCCACATCT
CGACGGCACCTACCACTACAATCTCGGCAGAGCCCTCGCGCCGCTCAAGAATGATGGCGTGCTCATTATT
GGCTCCGGCAGCGCCACACATCCACTCGATGAGACACCGCACTACTTCGATGGTGTTGCCCCTTGGGCCG
CTGCCTTCGATTCTTGGCTTAGGAAGGCCCTCATCAACGGCCGCTTCGAGGAAGTGAACATCTACGAGAG
CAAGGCCCCGAACTGGAAGCTCGCCCATCCATTTCCAGAGCACTTCTACCCGCTCCACGTTGTGCTCGGC
GCTGCTGGTGAAAAGTGGAAGGCCGAGCTGATCCACTCCTCCTGGGATCATGGCACACTTTGCCACGGCT
CCTACAAGTTCACCTCCGCCGGATCCGGAGCAACCAACTTTAGCCTGCTCAAGCAAGCAGGAGATGTTGA
GGAAAATCCTGGCCCCATGACCGCCATCAAGATGAACACCAACGGCGAGGGCGAGACACAGCACATCCTC
ATGATCCCGTTCATGGCGCAGGGCCACCTCAGGCCATTTCTCGAACTCGCCATGTTCCTCTACAAGCGCT
CCCACGTGATCATCACCCTGCTCACAACTCCGCTCAATGCCGGCTTCCTCAGGCACCTCCTTCACCACCA
TTCCTACTCCTCCAGCGGCATCAGGATCGTCGAGCTGCCATTCAACTCCACCAACCACGGACTCCCACCG
GGCATCGAGAACACCGATAAGCTCACACTCCCGCTCGTGGTGTCCCTCTTCCATTCCACCATCAGCCTCG
ATCCGCACCTCCGCGATTACATCTCCAGGCATTTCAGCCCAGCCAGGCCACCACTCTGCGTGATCCATGA
TGTGTTCCTCGGCTGGGTTGACCAGGTGGCCAAGGATGTGGGCTCTACAGGCGTGGTGTTCACAACAGGC
GGCGCTTATGGCACATCCGCCTACGTGTCCATCTGGAACGATCTCCCGCACCAGAACTACTCCGACGACC
AAGAGTTCCCGCTGCCAGGCTTCCCAGAGAACCATAAGTTCCGCAGGTCCCAGCTCCATCGGTTCCTCAG
ATATGCCGACGGCTCCGACGATTGGTCCAAGTATTTCCAGCCGCAGCTCCGCCAGTCCATGAAGTCTTTT
GGCTGGCTCTGCAACTCCGTGGAAGAGATCGAGACACTCGGCTTCTCCATCCTCCGCAACTACACCAAGC
TGCCGATCTGGGGCATCGGCCCACTTATTGCTTCCCCAGTGCAGCACTCCTCCTCCGACAACAATTCAAC
AGGCGCCGAGTTCGTGCAGTGGCTCAGCCTCAAAGAGCCGGACTCCGTCCTCTACATCTCCTTCGGCTCC
CAGAACACGATCAGCCCGACGCAGATGATGGAACTCGCTGCTGGCCTTGAGTCCTCCGAGAAGCCATTCC
TCTGGGTGATCAGAGCCCCGTTCGGCTTCGACATCAACGAAGAGATGCGCCCAGAGTGGCTGCCAGAGGG
CTTTGAGGAACGCATGAAGGTGAAGAAACAGGGCAAGCTCGTGTACAAGCTCGGCCCGCAGCTTGAGATC
CTCAACCATGAATCCATCGGCGGCTTTCTCACCCACTGCGGATGGAACAGCATCCTTGAGTCTCTTCGCG
AGGGCGTTCCGATGCTTGGATGGCCACTTGCTGCCGAGCAGGCCTACAACCTCAAGTACCTCGAAGATGA
GATGGGCGTCGCGGTTGAGCTTGCTAGAGGCCTCGAAGGCGAGATCTCCAAAGAGAAGGTCAAGCGCATC
GTCGAGATGATCCTTGAGCGCAACGAGGGCTCCAAAGGCTGGGAGATGAAGAATCGCGCCGTGGAAATGG
GCAAAAAGCTCAAGGACGCCGTGAACGAGGAAAAAGAGCTGAAGGGCTCCTCCGTGAAGGCGATCGACGA
TTTCCTCGACGCCGTCATGCAGGCCAAACTTGAGCCAAGCCTCCAGTGATAGTGAGATGTGCAGATCGTT
CAAACATTTGGCAATAAAGTTTCTTAAGATTGAATCCTGTTGCCGGTCTTGCGATGATTATCATATAATT
TCTGTTGAATTACGTTAAGCATGTAATAATTAACATGTAATGCATGACGTTATTTATGAGATGGGTTTTT
ATGATTAGAGTCCCGCAATTATACATTTAATACGCGATAGAAAACAAAATATAGCGCGCAAACTAGGATA
AATTATCGCGCGCGGTGTCATCTATGTTACTAGATCCGATGATAAGCTGTCAAACATGAGGGACACGAAG
TGGTTTAAACTATCAGTGTTTGACAGGATATATTGGCGGGTAAACCTAAGAGAAAAGAGCGTTTATTAGA
ATAATCGGATATTTAAAAGGGCGTGAAAAGGTTTATCCGTTCGTCCATTTGTATGTGCCAACCACAGGAA
CCGTAAAAAGGCCGCGTTGCTGGCGTTTTTCCATAGGCTCCGCCCCCCTGACGAGCATCACAAAAATCGA
CGCTCAAGTCAGAGGTGGCGAAACCCGACAGGACTATAAAGATACCAGGCGTTTCCCCCTGGAAGCTCCC
TCGTGCGCTCTCCTGTTCCGACCCTGCCGCTTACCGGATACCTGTCCGCCTTTCTCCCTTCGGGAAGCGT
GGCGCTTTCTCATAGCTCACGCTGTAGGTATCTCAGTTCGGTGTAGGTCGTTCGCTCCAAGCTGGGCTGT
GTGCACGAACCCCCCGTTCAGCCCGACCGCTGCGCCTTATCCGGTAACTATCGTCTTGAGTCCAACCCGG
TAAGACACGACTTATCGCCACTGGCAGCAGCCACTGGTAACAGGATTAGCAGAGCGAGGTATGTAGGCGG
TGCTACAGAGTTCTTGAAGTGGTGGCCTAACTACGGCTACACTAGAAGGACAGTATTTGGTATCTGCGCT
CTGCTGAAGCCAGTTACCTTCGGAAAAAGAGTTGGTAGCTCTTGATCCGGCAAACAAACCACCGCTGGTA
GCGGTGGTTTTTTTGTTTGCAAGCAGCAGATTACGCGCAGAAAAAAAGGATCTCAAGAAGATCCTTTGAT
CTTTTCTACGGGGTCTGACGCTCAGTGGAACGAAAACTCACGTTAAGGGATTTTGGTCATGAGATTATCA
AAAAGGATCTTCACCTAGATCCTTTTAAATTAAAAATGAAGTTTTAAATCAATCTAAAGTATATATGAGT
AAACTTGGTCTGACAGCTAAAACAATTCATCCAGTAAAATATAATCGAATATTATGCGCACCCGTGGCCA
GGACCCAACGCTGCCCGAGATGCGCCGCGTGCGGCTGCTGGAGATGGCGGACGCGATGGATATGTTCTGC
CAAGGGTTGGTTTGCGCATTCACAGTTCTCCGCAAGAATTGATTGGCTCCAATTCTTGGAGTGGTGAATC
CGTTAGCGAGGTGCCGCCGGCTTCCATTCAGGTCGAGGTGGCCCGGCTCCATGCACCGCGACGCAACGCG
GGGAGGCAGACAAGGTATAGGGCGGCGCCTACAATCCATGCCAACCCGTTCCATGTGCTCGCCGAGGCGG
CATAAATCGCCGTGACGATCAGCGGTCCAATGATCGAAGTTAGGCTGGTAAGAGCCGCGAGCGATCCTTG
AAGCTGTCCCTGATGGTCGTCATCTACCTGCCTGGACAGCATGGCCTGCAACGCGGGCATCCCGATGCCG
CCGGAAGCGAGAAGAATCATAATGGGGAAGGCCATCCAGCCTCGCGTCGCGAACGCCAGCAAGACGTAGC
CCAGCGCGTCGG
Features (pLannotate 1.2.2; 22 found; start..end, strand, type, name):
    904..932     -  promoter       tet promoter: E. coli promoter for tetracycline efflux protein gene
    959..1019    -  rep_origin     oriV (fragment): incP origin of replication
   1225..1419    -  rep_origin     pVS1 oriV: origin of replication for the Pseudomonas plasmid pVS1 (Heeb et al., 2000)
   1485..2558    -  CDS            pVS1 RepA: replication protein from the Pseudomonas plasmid pVS1 (Heeb et al., 2000)
   2987..3616    -  CDS            pVS1 StaA: stability protein from the Pseudomonas plasmid pVS1 (Heeb et al., 2000)
   3880..3904    +  misc_feature   LB T-DNA repeat: left border repeat from nopaline C58 T-DNA
   4938..5062    +  protein_bind   attR1: mutant version of attR; recombination site for the Gateway® LR reaction LR Clonase™
   5087..5117    +  promoter       lac UV5 promoter: E. coli lac promoter with an "up" mutation
   5141..5170    +  promoter       cat promoter (fragment): promoter of the E. coli cat gene encoding chloramphenicol acetyltransferase
   5171..5830    +  CDS            CmR: chloramphenicol acetyltransferase; cat; confers resistance to chloramphenicol
   6009..6167    +  CDS            ccdA (fragment): CCDA_ECO57 - Also known as H, letA. Experimental evidence at protein level: Swiss-Prot protein existence level 1. Antitoxin component of a type II toxin-antitoxin (TA) system which inhibits the post-segregational killing (PSK) of plasmid-free cells, also referred to as a plasmid addiction system. Binds to and blocks the activity of CcdB; will also remove bound CcdB protein from the CcdB-GyrA complex by forming a CcdA-CcdB complex, a process termed rejuvenation. Functions as a transcriptional corepressor for the ccdAB operon, repression also requires CcdB (By similarity). From Escherichia coli
   6172..6474    +  CDS            ccdB: CCDB_ECOLI - Also known as G, letB, letD. Experimental evidence at protein level: Swiss-Prot protein existence level 1. Toxic component of a type II toxin-antitoxin (TA) system, functioning in plasmid maintainence. Responsible for the post- segregational killing (PSK) of plasmid-free cells, also referred to as a plasmid addiction system. Half-life of over 2 hours. Cell killing by CcdB is accompanied by filamentation, defects in chromosome and plasmid segregation, defects in cell division, formation of anucleate cells, decreased DNA synthesis and plasmid loss. Interferes with the activity of DN
   6518..6642    -  protein_bind   attR2: mutant version of attR; recombination site for the Gateway® LR reaction LR Clonase™
   6653..6907    +  terminator     E9 terminator (fragment): terminator and polyadenylation signal from the pea rbcS-E9 gene
   6902..7201    +  CDS            IBMP_CSVMV (fragment): Protein inferred from homology: Swiss-Prot protein existence level 3. Enhances the translation of downstream ORFs on polycistronic mRNAs derived from cassava vein mosaic virus. From Cassava vein mosaic virus (CsVMV).
   7439..8929    +  CDS            CYP76AD1: C76AD_BETVU - Also known as Bv2g029890_ucyh From Beta vulgaris (Sugar beet).
   8996..9820    +  CDS            DODA1: DOD1W_BETVU - Experimental evidence at transcript level: Swiss-Prot protein existence level 2. Opens the cyclic ring of dihydroxy-phenylalanine (DOPA) between carbons 4 and 5, thus producing an unstable seco-DOPA that rearranges nonenzymatically to betalamic acid. From Beta vulgaris (Sugar beet).
  11404..11656   +  terminator     NOS terminator: nopaline synthase terminator and poly(A) signal
  11711..11735   +  misc_feature   RB T-DNA repeat: right border repeat from nopaline C58 T-DNA
  11858..12446   -  rep_origin     ori: high-copy-number ColE1/pMB1/pBR322/pUC origin of replication
  12617..12645   -  CDS            KanR (fragment): aminoglycoside phosphotransferase; aphA-3; confers resistance to kanamycin
  12838..856     -  CDS            TcR (across the origin): tetracycline efflux protein; tet; confers resistance to tetracycline
