[The description below was written by a language model from this plasmid's Addgene catalogue record and pLannotate feature annotations shown in this document.]
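Description:
Ubi:ccdb + RUBY is a Gateway destination vector built on the pICH75322 backbone, organised as a T-DNA binary plasmid for Agrobacterium-mediated plant transformation. The backbone carries a high-copy ColE1/pUC-type origin for E. coli together with the pVS1 origin, RepA replication protein and StaA stability protein, which support maintenance in Agrobacterium. A tetracycline efflux gene with its tet promoter provides backbone selection. Only short remnants of a kanamycin resistance gene and an incP oriV are annotated. Because the Gateway cassette encodes the CcdB gyrase toxin, the empty vector is propagated in a ccdB-tolerant strain under chloramphenicol and tetracycline selection.

Between the nopaline-type left and right border repeats lie two units. The first is the Gateway cassette: attR1 and attR2 flank a chloramphenicol acetyltransferase gene and ccdB, followed by a pea rbcS-E9 terminator. An LR reaction replaces this cassette with a gene of interest from an entry clone, and loss of ccdB counter-selects unrecombined vector. According to the catalogue entry, the soybean ubiquitin (GmUbi) promoter drives this position and provides an in-frame epitope fusion. Neither the promoter nor a tag was picked up by the automated annotation, though an unannotated stretch precedes attR1, and the record does not identify the epitope.

The second unit is the RUBY visual reporter. The beet betalain-pathway genes CYP76AD1 and DODA1 are annotated, followed by an unannotated region and a NOS terminator. RUBY normally also includes a glucosyltransferase, which may account for that gap. A cassava vein mosaic virus-derived sequence lies upstream and probably serves as its promoter, although the record does not say so. Red betalain pigment allows transformed tissue to be identified by eye without added substrates or imaging equipment.
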