Addgene plasmid #233306: Ubi:ccdb + RUBY
Purpose: GATEWAY compatible vector with soybean Ubiquitin (GmUbi) promoter driving in frame epitope fusion of ccdb selection toxin and RUBY marker
Depositing lab: Thomas Baum. Depositing organization: Iowa State University.
Backbone
  Vector backbone: pICH75322
  Vector type: Gateway destination
Growth in bacteria
  Bacterial resistance: Chloramphenicol and Tetracycline, 25 & 10 μg/mL
  Growth temperature: 37°C
  Growth strain: ccdB Survival
  Copy number: High Copy
Gene/Insert
  Gene/Insert name: Ubi:ccdb + RUBY
  Species: Other
  Cloning method: Gateway Cloning
Terms and licenses: Academic/Nonprofit Terms; Industry Terms: Not Available to Industry
Depositor comments: This plasmid contains the Gateway technology from Invitrogen; Invitrogen requires purchasing of Gateway Clonase for carrying out the Gateway recombinational cloning reaction http://www.invitrogen.comPlease note that the full plasmid sequence is provided as a reference only, and may not match the exact sequence of the plasmid.
How to cite: Ubi:ccdb + RUBY was a gift from Thomas Baum (Addgene plasmid # 233306 ; http://n2t.net/addgene:233306 ; RRID:Addgene_233306)
